>Addgene plasmid #33225 | pDMG1o | depositor partial sequence | sequence record 39481 | cog-1 3'UTR - 1st, 2nd site GU2,6
CTTTTAAGCGTTCTACCTCTCCCCCTCCCTTCAACCGAGTGTATTATTCCCCCAATTTGTTTGCAATTTT
TTCCTGAAGCCCTCTAAGAAAATCCAAAATCATGACCTACTTCCGTCTTTACACCTGATTACCTGAATAC
CAACACCCCACACAGATGCCATGATCTCTCGTCTTTTCTCGTACTTTTGTATAATTTTTTTTCTTAATTT
TTTTGCATGTTTTCCCATAGTTATAGCCATTTTTTTTTCTTTTTTTTTCCAAATCATCGTCACTTATGCA
AGAACCAAACTCCCTTTTACCGTTAAACCATGCCCAAATGCAAGAAATTTCCCATTTAATTGTACGTTTT
TTTCTCTTCAAATTGGATTCTAATGACATAAATTTATTAGATTAA
