>Addgene plasmid #33225 | pDMG1o | addgene partial sequence | sequence record 41286 | EBV-rev 5'-GTGGTTTGTCCAAACTCATC-3'
ATCTAATAAATTTATGTCATTAGAATCCAATTTGAAGAGAAAAAAACGTACAATTAAATGGGAAATTTCT
TGCATTTGGGCATGGTTTAACGGTAAAAGGGAGTTTGGTTCTTGCATAAGTGACGATGATTTGGAAAAAA
AAAGAAAAAAAAATGGCTATAACTATGGGAAAACATGCAAAAAAATTAAGAAAAAAAATTATACAAAAGT
ACGAGAAAAGACGAGAGATCATGGCATCTGTGTGGGGTGTTGGTATTCAGGTAATCAGGTGTAAAGACGG
AAGTAGGTCATGATTTTGGATTTTCTTAGAGGGCTTCAGGAAAAAATTGCAAACAAATTGGGGGAATAAT
ACACTCGGTTGAAGGGAGGGGGAGAGGTAGAACGCTTAAAAGTCTAGAACACTAGTAGTGATATCGAGAC
CGGTATAGAGCTCCTAGAATTATTGTTCATTTTTGAGAACTCGCTCAACGAACGATTTGATATATTTTCC
CATTTCATCAGGTGCATCTTCTTGCGAAAAATGAAGACCTTTTACTTTGACAAATTCAGTATTAGGAAAC
TTCTTGGCACCTTCAACAATAGCATTGGAAAAGAATCCTGGGTCCGATTCAATAAACATTTTTGGTAAAT
CATCACTTGCACGTAGATAAGCATTATAATTCCTAACAATTTGTACAACGTCAGGTTTACCACCTTTTAC
TAACGGGATTTCACGAGGCCATGATAATGTTGGACGACGAACTTCACCTTTCTCTTTGAATGGTTCAAGA
TATGCTGCAAATTCTTCTGGTTCTAACTTTCTCATGATTTTTGATGGCAACATGGTTTCCACGAAGAAGT
TATTCTCCAAAACCATTTTTTCTCC
