[The description below was written by a language model from this plasmid's Addgene catalogue record.]
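Description:
pDMG1o is a mammalian luciferase reporter plasmid built on the pIS1 backbone (about 4.1 kb without insert). It is propagated in E. coli as a high-copy plasmid under ampicillin selection. The record has no feature table, so the promoter driving the reporter, the polyadenylation signal, the origin of replication and the type of luciferase encoded by the backbone are not stated.

The insert is the 3′UTR of the C. elegans gene cog-1, cloned between XbaI and EagI sites, both of which are retained. This places it downstream of the backbone's luciferase coding sequence, so the "N-terminal luciferase" entry in the record is best read as a luciferase open reading frame followed by the cog-1 UTR, rather than as a protein fusion. The UTR carries a mutation recorded as "1st, 2nd site GU2,6". This suggests that both microRNA target sites in the UTR were altered to give G:U wobble pairs at seed positions 2 and 6, although the record does not spell this out.

The associated publication concerns how weak seed-pairing stability and high target-site abundance limit the proficiency of lsy-6 and other microRNAs, and cog-1 is the classic target of lsy-6. In this kind of assay, the reporter is transfected into cultured mammalian cells with or without the microRNA, and luciferase output shows how strongly the UTR sites mediate repression. pDMG1o appears to be one of a series of site variants used to test how seed-pairing changes affect targeting. Its distribution is restricted to academic and nonprofit users.
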