Addgene plasmid #33225: pDMG1o
Depositing lab: David Bartel. Depositing organization: Whitehead Institute for Biomedical Research. Publication: Weak seed-pairing stability and high target-site abundance decrease the proficiency of lsy-6 and other microRNAs. Garcia DM, Baek D, Shin C, Bell GW, Grimson A, Bartel DP. Nat Struct Mol Biol. 2011 Sep 11;18(10):1139-46. doi: 10.1038/nsmb.2115. PubMed 21909094.
Backbone
  Vector backbone: pIS1
  Backbone manufacturer: Addgene (#12179)
  Backbone size w/o insert (bp): 4085
  Vector type: Mammalian Expression, Luciferase
Growth in bacteria
  Bacterial resistance: Ampicillin, 100 μg/mL
  Growth temperature: 37°C
  Growth strain: DH5alpha
  Copy number: High Copy
Gene/Insert
  Gene/Insert name: cog-1 3'UTR
  Species: C. elegans (nematode)
  Mutation: 1st, 2nd site GU2,6
  GenBank ID: NM_001027093
  Entrez Gene: cog-1 (a.k.a. R03C1.3)
  Tag / fusion protein: Luciferase (N terminal on backbone)
  Cloning method: Restriction Enzyme; 5′ cloning site XbaI (not destroyed); 3′ cloning site EagI (not destroyed)
  Sequencing primers: 5′ none; 3′ EBV Reverse
Terms and licenses: Academic/Nonprofit Terms; Industry Terms: Not Available to Industry
How to cite: pDMG1o was a gift from David Bartel (Addgene plasmid # 33225 ; http://n2t.net/addgene:33225 ; RRID:Addgene_33225)
